>Addgene plasmid #129237 | pExp-Lipo | addgene full sequence | sequence record 252322 | Addgene NGS Result
GGAATTGTGAGCGGATAACAATTCCTCTAGAAATAATTTTGTTTAACTTTAAGAAGGAGATATATCCATG
AATCACCATCACCATCACCATCACCATTCTGGCACTAGTGGTGCTTTCGAATTCAAACTGCCGGACATCG
GTGAAGGTATCCACGAAGGTGAAATCGTTAAATGGTTTGTTAAACCGGGTGACGAAGTTAACGAAGACGA
CGTTCTGTGCGAAGTTCAGAACGACAAAGCGGTTGTTGAAATCCCGTCTCCGGTTAAAGGTAAAGTTCTG
GAAATCCTGGTTCCGGAGGGTACTGTTGCGACCGTTGGTCAGACCCTGATCACCCTGGACGCGCCAGGTT
ACGAAAACATGACTACCGGCAGCGGTACCGAAAACCTGTACTTCCAGTGAGACCTTAATTAACTCGAGCG
CATGGAGCCACCCGCAGTTCGAAAAATAAGCTTGAGTATTCTATAGTGTCACCTAAATCCCAGCTTGATC
CGGCTGCTAACAAAGCCCGAAAGGAAGCTGAGTTGGCTGCTGCCACCGCTGAGCAATAACTAGCATAACC
CCTTGGGGCCTCTAAACGGGTCTTGAGGGGTTTTTTGCTGAAAGGAGGAACTATATCCGGATAACCTGGC
GTAATAGCGAAGAGGCCCGCACCGATCGCCCTTCCCAACAGTTGCGCAGCCTGAATGGCGAATGGAAATT
GTAAGCGTTAATATTTTGTTAAAATTCGCGTTAAATTTTTGTTAAATCAGCTCATTTTTTAACCAATAGG
CCGAAATCGGCAAAATCCCTTATAAATCAAAAGAATAGACCGAGATAGGGT
[37 nt withheld, positions 822-858]
AAAGAACGTGGACTCCAACGTCAAAGG
[32 nt withheld, positions 886-917]
AGCTTGCATGCCTGCAGGTCGGAAGCATAAAGTGTAAAGCCTGGGGTGCCTAATGAGTGAGCTAACTTAC
ATTAATTGCGTTGCGCTCACTGCCCGCTTTCCAGTCGGGAAACCTGTCGTGCCAGCTGCATTAATGAATC
GGCCAACGCGCGGGGAGAGGCGGTTTGCGTATTGGGCGCCAGGGTGGTTTTTCTTTTCACCAGTGAGACG
GGCAACAGCTGATTGCCCTTCACCGCCTGGCCCTGAGAGAGTTGCAGCAAGCGGTCCACGCTGGTTTGCC
CCAGCAGGCGAAAATCCTGTTTGATGGTGGTTAACGGCGGGATATAACATGAGCTGTCTTCGGTATCGTC
GTATCCCACTACCGAGATATCCGCACCAACGCGCAGCCCGGACTCGGTAATGGCGCGCATTGCGCCCAGC
GCCATCTGATCGTTGGCAACCAGCATCGCAGTGGGAACGATGCCCTCATTCAGCATTTGCATGGTTTGTT
GAAAACCGGACATGGCACTCCAGTCGCCTTCCCGTTCCGCTATCGGCTGAATTTGATTGCGAGTGAGATA
TTTATGCCAGCCAGCCAGACGCAGACGCGCCGAGACAGAACTTAATGGGCCCGCTAACAGCGCGATTTGC
TGGTGACCCAATGCGACCAGATGCTCCACGCCCAGTCGCGTACCGTCTTCATGGGAGAAAATAATACTGT
TGATGGGTGTCTGGTCAGAGACATCAAGAAATAACGCCGGAACATTAGTGCAGGCAGCTTCCACAGCAAT
GGCATCCTGGTCATCCAGCGGATAGTTAATGATCAGCCCACTGACGCGTTGCGCGAGAAGATTGTGCACC
GCCGCTTTACAGGCTTCGACGCCGCTTCGTTCTACCATCGACACCACCACGCTGGCACCCAGTTGATCGG
CGCGAGATTTAATCGCCGCGACAATTTGCGACGGCGCGTGCAGGGCCAGACTGGAGGTGGCAACGCCAAT
CAGCAACGACTGTTTGCCCGCCAGTTGTTGTGCCACGCGGTTGGGAATGTAATTCAGCTCCGCCATCGCC
GCTTCCACTTTTTCCCGCGTTTTCGCAGAAACGTGGCTGGCCTGGTTCACCACGCGGGAAACGGTCTGAT
AAGAGACACCGGCATACTCTGCGACATCGTATAACGTTACTGGTTTCACATTCACCACCCTGAATTGACT
CTCTTCCGGGCGCTATCATGCCATACCGCGAAAGGTTTTGCACCATTCGATGGTGTCGGCGAGCTCGAAT
TGTGAACCATCACCCT
[91 nt withheld, positions 2194-2284]
G
[124 nt withheld, positions 2286-2409]
CCTGATGCGGTATTTTCTCCTTACGCATCTGTGCGGTATTTCACACCGCATATGGTGCACTCTCAGTACA
ATCTGCTCTGATGCCGCATAGTTAAGCCAGCCCCGACACCCGCCAACACCCGCTGACGCGCCCTGACGGG
CTTGTCTGCTCCCGGCATCCGCTTACAGACAAGCTGTGACCGTCTCCGGGAGCTGCATGTGTCAGAGGTT
TTCACCGTCATCACCGAAACGCGCGAGACGAAAGGGCCTCGTGATACGCCTATTTTTATAGGTTAATGTC
ATGATAATAATGGTTTCTTAGACGTCAGGTGGCACTTTTCGGGGAAATGTGCGCGGAACCCCTATTTGTT
TATTTTTCTAAATACATTCAAATATGTATCCGCTCATGAGACAATAACCCTGATAAATGCTTCAATAATA
TTGAAAAAGGAAGAGTATGAGTATTCAACATTTCCGTGTCGCCCTTATTCCCTTTTTTGCGGCATTTTGC
CTTCCTGTTTTTGCTCACCCAGAAACGCTGGTGAAAGTAAAAGATGCTGAAGATCAGTTGGGTGCACGAG
TGGGTTACATCGAACTGGATCTCAACAGCGGTAAGATCCTTGAGAGTTTTCGCCCCGAAGAACGTTTTCC
AATGATGAGCACTTTTAAAGTTCTGCTATGTGGCGCGGTATTATCCCGTATTGACGCCGGGCAAGAGCAA
CTCGGTCGCCGCATACACTATTCTCAGAATGACTTGGTTGAGTACTCACCAGTCACAGAAAAGCATCTTA
CGGATGGCATGACAGTAAGAGAATTATGCAGTGCTGCCATAACCATGAGTGATAACACTGCGGCCAACTT
ACTTCTGACAACGATCGGAGGACCGAAGGAGCTAACCGCTTTTTTGCACAACATGGGGGATCATGTAACT
CGCCTTGATCGTTGGGAACCGGAGCTGAATGAAGCCATACCAAACGACGAGCGTGACACCACGATGCCTG
TAGCAATGGCAACAACGTTGCGCAAACTATTAACTGGCGAACTACTTACTCTAGCTTCCCGGCAACAATT
AATAGACTGGATGGAGGCGGATAAAGTTGCAGGACCACTTCTGCGCTCGGCCCTTCCGGCTGGCTGGTTT
ATTGCTGATAAATCTGGAGCCGGTGAGCGTGGTTCTCGCGGTATCATTGCAGCACTGGGGCCAGATGGTA
AGCCCTCCCGTATCGTAGTTATCTACACGACGGGGAGTCAGGCAACTATGGATGAACGAAATAGACAGAT
CGCTGAGATAGGTGCCTCACTGATTAAGCATTGGTAACTGTCAGACCAAGTTTACTCATATATACTTTAG
ATTGATTTAAAACTTCATTTTTAATTTAAAAGGATCTAGGTGAAGATCCTTTTTGATAATCTCATGACCA
AAATCCCTTAACGTGAGTTTTCGTTCCACTGAGCGTCAGACCCCGTAGAAAAGATCAAAGGATCTTCTTG
AGATCCTTTTTTTCTGCGCGTAATCTGCTGCTTGCAAACAAAAAAACCACCGCTACCAGCGGTGGTTTGT
TTGCCGGATCAAGAGCTACCAACTCTTTTTCCGAAGGTAACTGGCTTCAGCAGAGCGCAGATACCAAATA
CTGTTCTTCTAGTGTAGCCGTAGTTAGGCCACCACTTCAAGAACTCTGTAGCACCGCCTACATACCTCGC
TCTGCTAATCCTGTTACCAGTGGCTGCTGCCAGTGGCGATAAGTCGTGTCTTACCGGGTTGGACTCAAGA
CGATAGTTACCGGATAAGGCGCAGCGGTCGGGCTGAACGGGGGGTTCGTGCACACAGCCCAGCTTGGAGC
GAACGACCTACACCGAACTGAGATACCTACAGCGTGAGCTATGAGAAAGCGCCACGCTTCCCGAAGGGAG
AAAGGCGGACAGGTATCCGGTAAGCGGCAGGGTCGGAACAGGAGAGCGCACGAGGGAGCTTCCAGGGGGA
AACGCCTGGTATCTTTATAGTCCTGTCGGGTTTCGCCACCTCTGACTTGAGCGTCGATTTTTGTGATGCT
CGTCAGGGGGGCGGAGCCTATGGAAAAACGCCAGCAACGCGGCCTTTTTACGGTTCCTGGCCTTTTGCTG
GCCTTTTGCTCACATGTTCTTTCCTGCGTTATCCCCTGATTCTGTGGATAACCGTATTACCGCCTTTGAG
TGAGCTGATACCGCTCGCCGCAGCCGAACGACCGAGCGCAGCGAGTCAGTGAGCGAGGAAGCGGAAGAGC
GCCCAATACGCAAACCGCCTCTCCCCGCGCGTTGGCCGATTCATTAATGCAGCTGATTAATACGACTCAC
TATAG
Features (pLannotate 1.2.2; 24 found; start..end, strand, type, name):
      1..25      +  protein_bind   lac operator: The lac repressor binds to the lac operator to inhibit transcription in E. coli. This inhibition can be relieved by adding lactose or isopropyl-β-D-thiogalactopyranoside (IPTG). lac repressor encoded by lacI
     38..60      +  RBS            RBS: efficient ribosome binding site from bacteriophage T7 gene 10 (Olins and Rangwala, 1989)
     74..97      +  CDS            8xHis: 8xHis affinity tag
    113..364     +  CDS            pdhC (fragment): ODP2_GEOSE - Experimental evidence at protein level: Swiss-Prot protein existence level 1. The pyruvate dehydrogenase complex catalyzes the overall conversion of pyruvate to acetyl-CoA and CO(2). It contains multiple copies of three enzymatic components: pyruvate dehydrogenase (E1), dihydrolipoamide acetyltransferase (E2) and lipoamide dehydrogenase (E3). From Geobacillus stearothermophilus (Bacillus stearothermophilus).
    380..397     +  CDS            TEV site (fragment): tobacco etch virus (TEV) protease recognition and cleavage site
    423..445     +  CDS            Strep-Tag II (fragment): peptide that binds Strep-Tactin®, an engineered form of streptavidin
    460..478     -  promoter       SP6 promoter: promoter for bacteriophage SP6 RNA polymerase
    493..542     +  CDS            SET1 (fragment): solubility-enhancement tag derived from T7 phage gene 10B
    550..597     +  terminator     T7 terminator: transcription terminator for bacteriophage T7 RNA polymerase
    626..692     +  CDS            lacZα (fragment): LacZα fragment of β-galactosidase; lacZ fragment
    696..917     -  rep_origin     M13 ori (fragment) (sequence partly withheld): M13 bacteriophage origin of replication; arrow indicates direction of (+) strand synthesis
    918..938     -  misc_feature   MCS (fragment): pUC18/19 multiple cloning site
    937..955     -  promoter       lac UV5 promoter (fragment): E. coli lac promoter with an "up" mutation
    970..991     -  protein_bind   CAP binding site: CAP binding activates transcription in the presence of cAMP. E. coli catabolite activator protein
   1004..2086    -  CDS            lacI: lac repressor; lacI; The lac repressor binds to the lac operator to inhibit transcription in E. coli. This inhibition can be relieved by adding lactose or isopropyl-β-D-thiogalactopyranoside (IPTG).
   2087..2164    -  promoter       lacIq promoter: lacI (mutant); In the lacIq allele, a single base change in the promoter boosts expression of the lacI gene about 10-fold.
   2179..2409    -  rep_origin     f1 ori (fragment) (sequence partly withheld): f1 bacteriophage origin of replication; arrow indicates direction of (+) strand synthesis
   2410..2509    -  misc_feature   bom (fragment): basis of mobility region from pBR322
   2611..2646    -  CDS            rop (fragment): Rop protein, which maintains plasmids at low copy number; rop
   2741..2845    +  promoter       AmpR promoter: bla
   2846..3706    +  CDS            AmpR: β-lactamase; bla; confers resistance to ampicillin, carbenicillin, and related antibiotics
   3877..4465    +  rep_origin     ori: high-copy-number ColE1/pMB1/pBR322/pUC origin of replication
   4648..4704    +  CDS            lacI (fragment): lac repressor; lacI; The lac repressor binds to the lac operator to inhibit transcription in E. coli. This inhibition can be relieved by adding lactose or isopropyl-β-D-thiogalactopyranoside (IPTG).
   4707..1       +  promoter       T7 promoter (across the origin): promoter for bacteriophage T7 RNA polymerase
