[The description below was written by a language model from this plasmid's Addgene catalogue record and pLannotate feature annotations shown in this document.]
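Description:
pExp-Lipo is an empty bacterial expression backbone derived from pOP2S, designed for producing recombinant proteins in E. coli as cleavable fusions to a small solubility and expression partner. The 4.7 kb plasmid is propagated through a high-copy ColE1/pUC-type origin and selected with ampicillin via the β-lactamase (AmpR) gene. The feature table also picks up short fragments of f1/M13 origins, bom, rop, lacZα and other elements. These appear to be backbone remnants rather than functional parts.

Expression is driven by a T7 promoter placed directly upstream of a lac operator, followed by the phage T7 gene 10 ribosome binding site. A full-length lacI gene under the lacIq promoter supplies repressor from the plasmid itself. Transcription is therefore held off until induction with IPTG, and it requires a host that supplies T7 RNA polymerase.

The open reading frame begins with an N-terminal 8xHis tag, followed by the "Lipo" fusion partner, which is the lipoyl-binding domain of the dihydrolipoyllysine acetyltransferase (E2) component of the Geobacillus stearothermophilus pyruvate dehydrogenase complex. A TEV protease recognition site comes next, allowing the tag and fusion partner to be removed after purification. The gene of interest is inserted downstream of the TEV site, between BsaI and either XhoI or HindIII, with ligation-independent cloning listed as the method. An optional C-terminal Strep-tag II lies beyond the cloning site and can be used for a second affinity step. A T7 terminator closes the cassette. No insert is present in the deposited construct.
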