Addgene plasmid #129237: pExp-Lipo
Purpose: (Empty Backbone) Protein expression in E.coli
Depositing lab: Marko Hyvönen. Depositing organization: University of Cambridge.
Backbone
  Vector backbone: pOP2S
  Modifications to backbone: Contains N-terminal 8xHis, fusion partner: Lipo (Lipoyl-binding domain of Dihydrolipoyllysine-residue acetyltransferase component of pyruvate dehydrogenase complex from Geobacillus stearothermophilus, UniProtKB: P11961) followed by TEV protease cleavage site, optional C-terminal StrepII-tag. Cloning of GOI between BsaI and XhoI or HindIII.
  Vector type: Bacterial Expression
  Promoter: T7
  Tag / fusion protein: Strep (C terminal on backbone); His (N terminal on insert)
Growth in bacteria
  Bacterial resistance: Ampicillin, 100 μg/mL
  Growth temperature: 37°C
  Growth strain: DH5alpha
  Copy number: High Copy
Gene/Insert
  Cloning method: Ligation Independent Cloning
  Sequencing primers: 5′ pOP_up: TACGACTCACTATAGGGAATTGTGAGC; 3′ pOP_dn: GCAGCCAACTCAGCTTCCTTTCG
Terms and licenses: Academic/Nonprofit Terms; Industry Terms: Not Available to Industry
How to cite: pExp-Lipo was a gift from Marko Hyvönen (Addgene plasmid # 129237 ; http://n2t.net/addgene:129237 ; RRID:Addgene_129237)
